>Addgene plasmid #169029 | pAC-U63-tgRNA-nlsBFP | addgene full sequence | sequence record 334668 | Addgene NGS Result
CATGATGAAATAACATAAGGTGGTCCCGTCGGCAAGAGACATCCACTTAACGTATGCTTGCAATAAGTGC
GAGTGAAAGGAATAGTATTCTGAGTGTCGTATTGAGTCTGAGTGAGACAGCGATATGATTGTTGATTAAC
CCTTAGCATGTCCGTGGGGTTTGAATTAACTCATAATATTAATTAGACGAAATTATTTTTAAAGTTTTAT
TTTTAATAATTTGCGAGTACGCAAAGCTTGGCTGCAGTCGACGCTAGCATATGTTTGCTCACCTGTGATT
GCTCCTACTCAAATACAAAAACATCAAATTTTCTGTCAATAAAGCATATTTATTTATATTTATTTTACAG
GAAAGAATTCCTTTTAAAGTGTATTTTAACCTATAATGAAAAACGATTAAAAAAAATACATAAAATAATT
CGAAAATTTTTGAATAGCCCAGGTTGATAAAAATTCATTTCATACGTTTTATAACTTATGCCCCTAAGTA
TTTTTTGACCATAGTGTTTCAATTCTACATTAATTTTACAGAGTAGAATGAAACGCCACCTACTCAGCCA
AGAGGCGAAAAGGTTAGCTCGCCAAGCAGAGAGGGCGCCAGTGCTCACTACTTTTTATAATTCTCAACTT
CTTTTTCCAGACTCAGTTCGTATATATAGACCTATTTTCAATTTAACGTCGGGGCTTTGAGTGTGTGTAG
ACATCAAGCATCGGTGGTTCAGTGGTAGAATGCTCGCCTGCCACGCGGGCGGCCCGGGTTCGATTCCCGG
CCGATGCACAAGGAAGAGCGAGGCTCTTCTTGTGTTTAAGAGCTATGCTGGAAACAGCATAGCAAGTTTA
AATAAGGCTAGTCCGTTATCAACTTGAAAAAGTGGCACCGAGTCGGTGCTTTTTTTGCCTACCTGGAGCC
TGAGAGTTGTTCAATAAAATAAAAATGTTTCGTTTTTTTGCTTTCGCCAGTATTTATTATTTTTCATCAA
TATGTATTCAATTTGGTATGTATTTAGTAATTGTAATATATAGACAATGGTTTTCCGTTGACGTACATAC
ATCTGACGTGTGTTTATTTAGACATAATAGTTATGTTTTCACATCTTTTTAATGTTCGCTTAATGCGTAT
GCATTCTAGTGGCCATGGCTTGCTGTTCTTCGCGTTCAAAATCTCCAGCTCCATTTTGCTTTCGGTGCGC
TTGCAATCAGTACTGTCCAAAATCGAAAATCGCCGAACCGTAGTGTGACCGTGCGGGGCTCTGCGAAAAT
AAACTTTTTTAGGTATATGGCCACACACGGGGAAAGCACAGTGGATTATATGTATTAATATATTATGCAG
GTTTTCATTACTTATCCAGATGTAAGCCCACTTAAAGCGATTTAACAATTATTTGCCGAAAGAGTATAAA
CAAATTTCACATAAAAATGGATTAAGAAAAGCTTGTGTAAGATTATGCGCAGCGTTGCCAGATAGCTCCA
TTTAAAACACTTCAAAAACAATAAGTTTAGAAAATATATACATAAATAGCAGTCGTTGCCGCAACGCTCA
ACACATCACACTTTTAAAACACCCTTTACCTACACAGAATTACTTTTTAAATTTCCAGTCAAGCTGCGAG
TTTCAAAATTATAGCCGGTAGAGAAGACAGTGCTATTTCAAAAGCAAACTAACAAGGGTCTTAAATTTCA
AAACACCAATCCTAACAAGCCTTGGACTTTTGTAAGTTTAGATCAAAGGTGGCATTGCATTCAATGTCAT
GGTAAGAAGTAGGTCGTCTAGGTAGAAATCCTCATTCAGCCGGTCAAGTCAGTACGAGAAAGGTCTCAAT
TTGAAATTGTCTTAAAAATATTTTATTGTTTTGTACTGTGGTGAGTTTAAACGAAAAACACAAAAAAAAA
GTGATACACAGAAATCATAAAAAATTTTAATACAAGGTATTCGTACGTATCAAAAACATTTCGGCACAAT
TTTTTTTCTCTGTACTAAAGTGTTACGAACACTACGGTATTTTTTAGTGATTTTCAACGGACACCGAAGG
TATATAAACAGCGTTCGCGAACGGTCGCCTTCAAAACCAATTGACATTTGCAGCAGCAAGTACAAGTAGA
AAGTAAAGCGCAATCAGCGAAAAATTTATACTTAATTGTTGGTGATTAAAGTACAATTAAAAGAACATTC
TCGAAAGTCACAAGAAACGTAAGTTTTTAACTCGCTGTTACCAATTAGTAATAAGAGCAACAAGACGTTG
AGTAATTTCAAGAAAAACTGCATTTCAAGGTCTTTGTTCGGCCATTTTTTTTTTATTCAACGCTCTACGT
AATTACAAAATAAGAAATTGGCAGCCACGCATCTTGTTTTCCCAATGAATTGGCATCAAAACGCAAACAA
ATCTATAAATAAAACTTGCGTGTTGATTTTCGCCAAGATTTATTGGCAAATTGTGAAATTCGCAGTGACG
CATTTGAAAATTCGAGAAATCACGAACGCACTCGAGCATTTGTGTGCATGTTATTAGTTAGTTGTTTAGT
TAATTGAAGTATTTTACCAACGAAATCCACTTATTTTTAGCTGAAATAGAGTAGGTTGCTTAAACAAAGC
CACGTCTGAAAATTTCTTATTGCTTGTAGTTGTGACGTCACCATATACACACAAAATAATGTGTATGCAT
GCGTTTCAGCTGTGTATATATACATGCACACACTCGCATTATGAAAACGATGACGAGCAACGGAACAGGT
TTCTCAACTACCTTTGTTCCTGTTTCTTCGCTTTCCTTTGTTCCAATATTCGTAGAGGGTTAATAGGGGT
TTCTCAACAAAGTTGGCGTCGATAAATAAGTTTCCCATTTTTATTCCCCAGCCAGGAAGTTAGTTTCAAT
AGTTTTGTAATTTCAACGAAACTCATTTGATTTCGTACTAATTTTCCACATCTCTATTTTCTGCCCGCAG
AATAATCCAACTGAATAGGGAATTGGGAACTTAAAAAAAAAAATCAAAATGAGCGGTACCGATCGCAGCC
CCCCCAAGAAGAAGCGCAAGGTGGAGTTCGGATCCGGTGGCGGCGGAAGTGGAGGTGGAGGCTCGATGGT
GTCCAAGGGCGAGGAGCTGATCAAGGAGAACATGCACATGAAGCTGTACATGGAGGGCACCGTGGACAAC
CACCACTTCAAGTGCACCTCCGAGGGCGAGGGCAAGCCCTACGAGGGCACCCAGACCATGCGCATCAAGG
TGGTGGAGGGCGGCCCCCTGCCCTTCGCCTTCGACATCCTGGCCACCTCCTTCCTGTACGGCTCCAAGAC
CTTCATCAACCACACCCAGGGCATCCCCGACTTCTTCAAGCAGTCCTTCCCCGAGGGCTTCACCTGGGAG
CGCGTGACCACCTACGAGGACGGCGGCGTGCTGACCGCCACCCAGGACACCTCCCTGCAAGACGGCTGCC
TGATCTACAACGTGAAGATCCGCGGCGTGAACTTCACCTCCAACGGCCCCGTGATGCAGAAGAAGACCCT
GGGCTGGGAGGCCTTCACCGAGACCCTGTACCCCGCCGACGGCGGCCTGGAGGGCCGCAACGACATGGCC
CTGAAGCTGGTGGGCGGCTCCCACCTGATCGCCAACGCCAAGACCACCTACCGCTCCAAGAAGCCCGCCA
AGAACCTGAAGATGCCCGGCGTGTACTACGTGGACTACCGCCTGGAGCGCATCAAGGAGGCCAACAACGA
GACCTACGTGGAGCAGCACGAGGTGGCCGTGGCCCGCTACTGCGACCTGCCCTCCAAGCTGGGCCACAAG
CTGAACTAATCTAGAATTAATTAACTAAGCCAGTCGGCAATCGGACGCCTTCGAAACATGCAACACTAAT
GTTTAATTCAGATTTCAGCAGAGACAAGCTAAAACACCGACGAGTTGTAATCATTTCTGTGCGCCAGCAT
ATATTTCTTATATACAACGTAATACATAATTATGTAATTCTAGCATCTCCCCAACACTCACATACAAACA
AACAAAAAATACAAACACACAAAACGTATTTACCCGCACGCATCCTTGGCGAGGTTGAGTATGAAACAAA
AACAAAACTTAATTTAGAGCAAAGTAATTACACGAATAAATTTAATAAAAAAAAACTATAATAAAAACGC
CAATCATGTTATTTCCAAAAAAAAAAAAAAAAAAACTAGACGAGATGTTTGCGCTTGTGTCGATGAATGT
AAAGAATTGCAACTACATAGATGGTAATTAATTTCAGCTGTAAGAAGTACAAGTTTTTCATAATTGTGAG
AAAAGTGCAGTAGTATCGCTTAAAGTTCAGTTTTAATCAGGGCATTTAGCAGCTCGAACCCAATGTATTT
GTAAGCCCAATAAACGTGTAAATGCCTAGAGCAAAATATCACAACTGTAGCTTTTCATCCGAAAGATAAT
AATGAATAGACTGACCTGACGTTTTTCAAAATGCGACTAGTGGCCTAATTCTAGTATGTATGTAAGTTAA
TAAAACCCATTTTTGCGGAAAGTAGATAAAAAAAACATTTTTTTTTTTTACTGCACTGGATATCATTGAA
CTTATCTGATCAGTTTTAAATTTACTTCGATCCAAGGGTATTTGATGTACCAGGTTCTTTCGATTACCTC
TCACTCAAAATGACATTCCACTCAAAGTCAGCGCTGTTTGCCTCCTTCTCTGTCCACAGAAATATCGCCG
TCTCTTTCGCCGCTGCGTCCGCTATCTCTTTCGCCACCGTTTGTAGCGTTACGTAGCGTCAATGTCCGCC
TTCAGTTGCATTTTGTCAGCGGTTTCGTGACGAAGCTCCAAGCGGTTTACGCCATCAATTAAACACAAAG
TGCTGTGCCAAAACTCCTCTCGCTTCTTATTTTTGTTTGTTTTTTGAGTGATTGGGGTGGTGATTGGTTT
TGGGTGGGTAAGCAGGGGAAAGTGTGAAAAATCCCGGCAATGGGCCAAGAGGATCAGGAGCTATTAATTC
GCGGAGGCAGCAAACACCCATCTGCCGAGCATCTGAACAATGTGAGTAGTACATGTGCATACATCTTAAG
TTCACTTGATCTATAGGAACTGCGATTGCAACATCAAATTGTCTGCGGCGTGAGAACTGCGACCCACAAA
AATCCCAAACCGCAATTGCACAAACAAATAGTGACACGAAACAGATTATTCTGGTAGCTGTTCTCGCTAT
ATAAGACAATTTTTGAGATCATATCATGATCAAGACATCTAAAGGCATTCATTTTCGACTATATTCTTTT
TTACAAAAAATATAACAACCAGATATTTTAAGCTGATCCTAGATGCACAAAAAATAAATAAAAGTATAAA
CCTACTTCGTAGGATACTTCGGGGTACTTTTTGTTCGGGGTTAGATGAGCATAACGCTTGTAGTTGATAT
TTGAGATCCCCTATCATTGCAGGGTGACAGCGGAGCGGCTTCGCAGAGCTGCATTAACCAGGGCTTCGGG
CAGGCCAAAAACTACGGCACGCTCCGGCCACCCAGTCCGCCGGAGGACTCCGGTTCAGGGAGCGGCCAAC
TAGCCGAGAACCTCACCTATGCCTGGCACAATATGGACATCTTTGGGGCGGTCAATCAGCCGGGCTCCGG
ATGGCGGCAGCTGGTCAACCGGACACGCGGACTATTCTGCAACGAGCGACACATACCGGCGCCCAGGAAA
CATTTGCTCAAGAACGGTGAGTTTCTATTCGCAGTCGGCTGATCTGTGTGAAATCTTAATAAAGGGTCCA
ATTACCAATTTGAAACTCAGTTTGCGGCGTGGCCTATCCGGGCGAACTTTTGGCCGTGATGGGCAGTTCC
GGTGCCGGAAAGACGACCCTGCTGAATGCCCTTGCCTTTCGATCGCCGCAGGGCATCCAAGTATCGCCAT
CCGGGATGCGACTGCTCAATGGCCAACCTGTGGACGCCAAGGAGATGCAGGCCAGGTGCGCCTATGTCCA
GCAGGATGACCTCTTTATCGGCTCCCTAACGGCCAGGGAACACCTGATTTTCCAAGCCATGGTGCGGATG
CCACGACATCTGACCTATCGGCAGCGAGTGGCCCGCGTGGATCAGGTGATCCAGGAGCTTTCGCTCAGCA
AATGTCAGCACACGATCATCGGTGTGCCCGGCAGGGTGAAAGGTCTGTCCGGCGGAGAAAGGAAGCGTCT
GGCATTCGCCTCCGAGGCTCTAACCGATCCGCCGCTTCTGATCTGCGATGAGCCCACCTCCGGACTGGAC
TCCTTTACCGCCCACAGCGTCGTCCAGGTGCTGAAGAAGCTGTCGCAGAAGGGCAAGACCGTCATCCTGA
CCATTCATCAGCCGTCTTCCGAGCTGTTTGAGCTCTTTGACAAGATCCTTCTGATGGCCGAGGGCAGGGT
AGCTTTCTTGGGCACTCCCAGCGAAGCCGTCGACTTCTTTTCCTAGTGAGTTCGATGTGTTTATTAAGGG
TATCTAGTATTACATAACATCTCAACTCCTATCCAGCGTGGGTGCCCAGTGTCCTACCAACTACAATCCG
GCGGACTTTTACGTACAGGTGTTGGCCGTTGTGCCCGGACGGGAGATCGAGTCCCGTGATCGGATCGCCA
AGATATGCGACAATTTTGCCATTAGCAAAGTAGCCCGGGATATGGAGCAGTTGTTGGCCACCAAAAATCT
GGAGAAGCCACTGGAGCAGCCGGAGAATGGGTACACCTACAAGGCCACCTGGTTCATGCAGTTCCGGGCG
GTCCTGTGGCGATCCTGGCTGTCGGTGCTCAAGGAACCACTCCTCGTAAAAGTGCGACTTATTCAGACAA
CGGTGAGTGGTTCCAGTGGAAACAAATGATATAACGCTTACAATTCTTGGAAACAAATTCGCTAGATTTT
AGATAGAATTGCCTGATTCCACACCCTTCTTAGTTTTTTTCAATGAGATGTATAGTTTATAGTTTTGCAG
AAGATAAATAAATTTCATTTAACTCGCGAATATTAATGAGATGCGAGTAACATTTTAATTTGCAGATGGT
TGCCATCTTGATTGGCCTCATCTTTTTGGGCCAACAACTCACGCAAGTGGGTGTGATGAATATCAACGGA
GCCATCTTCCTCTTCCTGACCAACATGACCTTTCAAAACGTCTTTGCCACGATAAATGTAAGTCATGTTT
AGAATACATTTGCATTTCAATAATTTACTAACTTTCTAATGAATCGATTCGATTTAGGTGTTCACCTCAG
AGCTGCCAGTTTTTATGAGGGAGGCCCGAAGTCGACTTTATCGCTGTGACACATACTTTCTGGGCAAAAC
GATTGCCGAATTGCCGCTTTTTCTCACAGTGCCACTGGTCTTCACGGCGATTGCCTATCCGATGATCGGA
CTGCGGGCCGGAGTGCTGCACTTCTTCAACTGCCTGGCGCTGGTCACTCTGGTGGCCAATGTGTCAACGT
CCTTCGGATATCTAATATCCTGCGCCAGCTCCTCGACCTCGATGGCGCTGTCTGTGGGTCCGCCGGTTAT
CATACCATTCCTGCTCTTTGGCGGCTTCTTCTTGAACTCGGGCTCGGTGCCAGTATACCTCAAATGGTTG
TCGTACCTCTCATGGTTCCGTTACGCCAACGAGGGTCTGCTGATTAACCAATGGGCGGACGTGGAGCCGG
GCGAAATTAGCTGCACATCGTCGAACACCACGTGCCCCAGTTCGGGCAAGGTCATCCTGGAGACGCTTAA
CTTCTCCGCCGCCGATCTGCCGCTGGACTACGTGGGTCTGGCCATTCTCATCGTGAGCTTCCGGGTGCTC
GCATATCTGGCTCTAAGACTTCGGGCCCGACGCAAGGAGTAGCCGACATATATCCGAAATAACTGCTTGT
TTTTTTTTTTTACCATTATTACCATCGTGTTTACTGTTTATTGCCCCCTCAAAAAGCTAATGTAATTATA
TTTGTGCCAATAAAAACAAGATATGACCTATAGAATACAAGTATTTCCCCTTCGAACATCCCCACAAGTA
GACTTTGGATTTGTCTTCTAACCAAAAGACTTACACACCTGCATACCTTACATCAAAAACTCGTTTATCG
CTACATAAAACACCGGGATATATTTTTTATATACATACTTTTCAAATCGCGCGCCCTCTTCATAATTCAC
CTCCACCACACCACGTTTCGTAGTTGCTCTTTCGCTGTCTCCCACCCGCTCTCCGCAACACATTCACCTT
TTGTTCGACGACCTTGGAGCGACTGTCGTTAGTTCCGCGCGATTCGGTTCGCTCAAATGGTTCCGAGTGG
TTCATTTCGTCTCAATAGAAATTAGTAATAAATATTTGTATGTACAATTTATTTGCTCCAATATATTTGT
ATATATTTCCCTCACAGCTATATTTATTCTAATTTAATATTATGACTTTTTAAGGTAATTTTTTGTGACC
TGTTCGGAGTGATTAGCGTTACAATTTGAACTGAAAGTGACATCCAGTGTTTGTTCCTTGTGTAGATGCA
TCTCAAAAAAATGGTGGGCATAATAGTGTTGTTTATATATATCAAAAATAACAACTATAATAATAAGAAT
ACATTTAATTTAGAAAATGCTTGGATTTCACTGGAACTAGAATTAATTCGGCTGCTGCTCTAAACGACGC
ATTTCGTACTCCAAAGTACGAATTTTTTCCCTCAAGCTCTTATTTTCATTAAACAATGAACAGGACCTAA
CGCACAGTCACGTTATTGTTTACATAAATGATTTTTTTTACTATTCAAACTTACTCTGTTTGTGTACTCC
CACTGGTATAGCCTTCTTTTATCTTTTCTGGTTCAGGCTCTATCACTTTACTAGGTACGGCATCTGCGTT
GAGTCGCCTCCTTTTAAATGTCTGACCTTTTGCAGGTGCAGCCTTCCACTGCGAATCATTAAAGTGGGTA
TCACAAATTTGGGAGTTTTCACCAAGGCTGCACCCAAGGCTCTGCTCCCACAATTTTCTCTTAATAGCAC
ACTTCGGCACGTGAATTAATTTTACTCCAGTCACAGCTTTGCAGCAAAATTTGCAATATTTCATTTTTTT
TTATTCCACGTAAGGGTTAATGTTTTCAAAAAAAAATTCGTCCGCACACAACCTTTCCTCTCAACAAGCA
AACGTGCACTGAATTTAAGTGTATACTTCGGTAAGCTTCGGCTATCGACGGGACCACCTTATGTTATTTC
ATCATGGGCCAGACCCACGTAGTCCAGCGGCAGATCGGCGGCGGAGAAGTTAAGCGTCTCCAGGATGACC
TTGCCCGAACTGGGGCACGTGGTGTTCGACGATGTGCAGCTAATTTCGCCCGGCTCCACGTCCGCCCATT
GGTTAATCAGCAGACCCTCGTTGGCGTAACGGAACCATGAGAGGTACGACAACCATTTGAGGTATACTGG
CACCGAGCCCGAGTTCAAGAAGAAGGCGTTTTTCCATAGGCTCCGCCCCCCTGACGAGCATCACAAAAAT
CGACGCTCAAGTCAGAGGTGGCGAAACCCGACAGGACTATAAAGATACCAGGCGTTTCCCCCTGGAAGCT
CCCTCGTGCGCTCTCCTGTTCCGACCCTGCCGCTTACCGGATACCTGTCCGCCTTTCTCCCTTCGGGAAG
CGTGGCGCTTTCTCATAGCTCACGCTGTAGGTATCTCAGTTCGGTGTAGGTCGTTCGCTCCAAGCTGGGC
TGTGTGCACGAACCCCCCGTTCAGCCCGACCGCTGCGCCTTATCCGGTAACTATCGTCTTGAGTCCAACC
CGGTAAGACACGACTTATCGCCACTGGCAGCAGCCACTGGTAACAGGATTAGCAGAGCGAGGTATGTAGG
CGGTGCTACAGAGTTCTTGAAGTGGTGGCCTAACTACGGCTACACTAGAAGAACAGTATTTGGTATCTGC
GCTCTGCTGAAGCCAGTTACCTTCGGAAAAAGAGTTGGTAGCTCTTGATCCGGCAAACAAACCACCGCTG
GTAGCGGTGGTTTTTTTGTTTGCAAGCAGCAGATTACGCGCAGAAAAAAAGGATCTCAAGAAGATCCTTT
GATCTTTTCTACGGGGTCTGACGCTCAGTGGAACGAAAACTCACGTTAAGGGATTTTGGTCATGAGATTA
TCAAAAAGGATCTTCACCTAGATCCTTTTAAATTAAAAATGAAGTTTTAAATCAATCTAAAGTATATATG
AGTAAACTTGGTCTGACAGTTACCAATGCTTAATCAGTGAGGCACCTATCTCAGCGATCTGTCTATTTCG
TTCATCCATAGTTGCCTGACTCCCCGTCGTGTAGATAACTACGATACGGGAGGGCTTACCATCTGGCCCC
AGTGCTGCAATGATACCGCGAGACCCACGCTCACCGGCTCCAGATTTATCAGCAATAAACCAGCCAGCCG
GAAGGGCCGAGCGCAGAAGTGGTCCTGCAACTTTATCCGCCTCCATCCAGTCTATTAATTGTTGCCGGGA
AGCTAGAGTAAGTAGTTCGCCAGTTAATAGTTTGCGCAACGTTGTTGCCATTGCTACAGGCATCGTGGTG
TCACGCTCGTCGTTTGGTATGGCTTCATTCAGCTCCGGTTCCCAACGATCAAGGCGAGTTACATGATCCC
CCATGTTGTGCAAAAAAGCGGTTAGCTCCTTCGGTCCTCCGATCGTTGTCAGAAGTAAGTTGGCCGCAGT
GTTATCACTCATGGTTATGGCAGCACTGCATAATTCTCTTACTGTCATGCCATCCGTAAGATGCTTTTCT
GTGACTGGTGAGTACTCAACCAAGTCATTCTGAGAATAGTGTATGCGGCGACCGAGTTGCTCTTGCCCGG
CGTCAATACGGGATAATACCGCGCCACATAGCAGAACTTTAAAAGTGCTCATCATTGGAAAACGTTCTTC
GGGGCGAAAACTCTCAAGGATCTTACCGCTGTTGAGATCCAGTTCGATGTAACCCACTCGTGCACCCAAC
TGATCTTCAGCATCTTTTACTTTCACCAGCGTTTCTGGGTGAGCAAAAACAGGAAGGCAAAATGCCGCAA
AAAAGGGAATAAGGGCGACACGGAAATGTTGAATACTCATACTCTTCCTTTTTCAATATTATTGAAGCAT
TTATCAGGGTTATTGTCTCATGAGCGGATACATATTTGAATGTATTTAGAAAAATAAACAAATAGGGGTT
CCGCGCACATTTCCCCGAAAAGTGCCACCTGACGTCTAAGAAACCATTATTATCATGACATTAACCTATA
AAAATAGGCGTATCACGAGGCCCTTTCGTCTCGCGCGTTTCGGTGATGACGGTGAAAACCTCTGACACAT
GCAGCTCCCGGAGACGGTCACAGCTTGTCTGTAAGCGGATGCCGGGAGCAGACAAGCCCGTCAGGGCGCG
TCAGCGGGTGTTGGCGGGTGTCGGGGCTGGCTTAACTATGCGGCATCAGAGCAGATTGTACTGAGAGTGC
ACCATATCGACATGCCCGCCGTGACCGTCGAGAACCCGCTGACGCTGCCCCGCGTATCCGCACCCGCCGA
CGCCGTCGCACGTCCCGTGCTCACCGTGACCACCGCGCCCAGCGGTTTCGAGGGCGAGGGCTTCCCGGTG
CGCCGCGCGTTCGCCGGGATCAACTACCGCCACCTCGACCCGTTCATCATGATGGACCAGATGGGTGAGG
TGGAGTACGCGCCCGGGGAGCCCAAGGGCACGCCCTGGCACCCGCACCGCGGCTTCGAGACCGTGACCTA
CATCGTCGATATGCGGTGTGAAATACCGCACCGAATCGCGCGGAACTAACGACAGTCGCTCCAAGGTCGT
CGAACAAAAGGTGAATGTGTTGCGGAGAGCGGGTGGGAGACAGCGAAAGAGCAACTACGAAACGTGGTGT
GGTGGAGGTGAATTATGAAGAGGGCGCGCGATTTGAAAAGTATGTATATAAAAAATATATCCCGGTGTTT
TATGTAGCGATAAACGAGTTTTTGATGTAAGGTATGCAGGTGTGTAAGTCTTTTGGTTAGAAGACAAATC
CAAAGTCTACTTGTGGGGATGTTCGAAGGGGAAATACTTGTATTCTATAGGTCATATCTTGTTTTTATTG
GCACAAATATAATTACATTAGCTTTTTGAGGGGGCAATAAACAGTAAACACGATGGTAATAATGGTAAAA
AAAAAAAACAAGCAGTTATTTCGGATATATGTCGGCTACTCCTTGCGTCGGGCCCGAAGTCTTAGAGCCA
GATATGCGAGCACCCGGAAGCTCACGATGAGAATGGCCAGAC
Features (pLannotate 1.2.2; 16 found; start..end, strand, type, name):
      1..233     -  misc_feature   P element 3' end: P element 3' end
    264..681     +  promoter       dU6-3 promoter: RNA polymerase III promoter for Drosophila U6-3 snRNA (Port et al., 2014)
    707..777     +  ncRNA          tRNA: Accession: RF00005 - tRNA
    822..889     +  misc_RNA       tracrRNA (fragment): trans-activating CRISPR RNA for the Streptococcus pyogenes CRISPR/Cas9 system
   3076..3786    +  CDS            mTagBFP2: mTagBFP2 is a basic (constitutively fluorescent) blue fluorescent protein published in 2011, derived from Entacmaea quadricolor. It is reported to be a very rapidly-maturing monomer with very low acid sensitivity.
   4461..8580    +  gene           mini-white: white; This modified version of the white gene lacks part of the first intron.
   8591..9176    -  misc_feature   P element 5' end: No description available
   9177..9405    -  CDS            mini-white (fragment): Drosophila white gene eye color pigment; white; This is a modified version of the white gene lacking part of the first intron.
   9411..9999    -  rep_origin     ori: high-copy-number ColE1/pMB1/pBR322/pUC origin of replication
  10170..11030   -  CDS            AmpR: β-lactamase; bla; confers resistance to ampicillin, carbenicillin, and related antibiotics
  11031..11135   -  promoter       AmpR promoter: bla
  11230..11265   +  CDS            rop (fragment): Rop protein, which maintains plasmids at low copy number; rop
  11367..11417   +  misc_feature   bom (fragment): basis of mobility region from pBR322
  11610..11679   -  protein_bind   attB: attB site for the φC31 integrase (Groth et al., 2000) phage φC31 integrase
  11699..11721   +  misc_feature   bom (fragment): basis of mobility region from pBR322
  11720..1       -  gene           mini-white (fragment) (across the origin): white; This modified version of the white gene lacks part of the first intron.
