[The description below was written by a language model from this plasmid's Addgene catalogue record and pLannotate feature annotations shown in this document.]
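Description:
pAC-U63-tgRNA-nlsBFP is an empty Drosophila transgenic gRNA-marker vector of about 12.2 kb, built on the pAC backbone and classed as an insect expression and CRISPR plasmid. In bacteria it is maintained through a high-copy ColE1/pUC-type origin and selected with ampicillin via the β-lactamase gene. For fly transgenesis, the feature table shows both P element 5' and 3' ends and a φC31 attB site. This suggests the construct could be inserted either by P-element transposition or by site-specific integration into an attP landing site, although the record does not say which route is intended. The mini-white eye-colour gene serves as the visible marker for identifying transformants. Several short mini-white, rop and bom fragments are also annotated and appear to be backbone remnants.

The payload has two parts. The first is a guide RNA cassette driven by the Drosophila U6:3 RNA polymerase III promoter, followed by a tRNA element and a Streptococcus pyogenes Cas9 gRNA scaffold (annotated as a tracrRNA fragment). In tRNA-gRNA designs of this kind, endogenous tRNA processing releases individual guides from a single transcript, so several guides can be expressed together. No targeting spacer is present, and user-chosen sequences are added by Gibson assembly.

The second part is a nuclear-localised mTagBFP2 reporter, which the catalogue entry describes as Ubi-driven. The Ubi promoter and the NLS are not annotated separately in the feature table. The reporter gives ubiquitous blue nuclear labelling of cells carrying the transgene. The associated publication concerns CRISPR/Cas9-mediated mosaic analysis by gRNA-induced crossing-over, where such a marker would help distinguish clones by presence or absence of the transgene.
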