Addgene plasmid #169029: pAC-U63-tgRNA-nlsBFP
Purpose: (Empty Backbone) gRNA-marker vector contain a U6:3 promoter, gRNA scaffold, and a Ubi-mTagBFP-NLS marker.
Depositing lab: Chun Han. Depositing organization: Cornell University. Publication: Versatile CRISPR/Cas9-mediated mosaic analysis by gRNA-induced crossing-over for unmodified genomes. Allen SE, Koreman GT, Sarkar A, Wang B, Wolfner MF, Han C. PLoS Biol. 2021 Jan 14;19(1):e3001061. doi: 10.1371/journal.pbio.3001061. eCollection 2021 Jan. PubMed 33444322.
Backbone
  Vector backbone: pAC
  Backbone size (bp): 12230
  Vector type: Insect Expression, CRISPR
  Promoter: U6:3
  Selectable markers: mini-white
Growth in bacteria
  Bacterial resistance: Ampicillin, 100 μg/mL
  Growth temperature: 37°C
  Growth strain: DH5alpha
  Copy number: High Copy
Gene/Insert
  Cloning method: Gibson Cloning
Terms and licenses: Academic/Nonprofit Terms; Industry Terms: Not Available to Industry
Depositor comments: For more information about the Han Lab Drosophila Transgenic Vectors, please visit: https://han.wicmb.cornell.edu/han-lab-drosophila-transgenic-vectors/
How to cite: pAC-U63-tgRNA-nlsBFP was a gift from Chun Han (Addgene plasmid # 169029 ; http://n2t.net/addgene:169029 ; RRID:Addgene_169029)
